>Addgene plasmid #177041 | pEPQD1CB0108 | addgene full sequence | sequence record 349015 | Addgene NGS Result
GCGTTTGCAGGGCCATAGACGGCCGCCAGCCCAGCGGCGAGGGCAACCAGCCCGGTGAGCGTCGCAAAGG
AGATCCTGATCTGACTGATGGGCTGCCTGTATCGAGTGGTGATTTTGTGCCGAGCTGCCGGTCGGGGAGC
TGTTGGCTGGCTGGTGGCAGGATATATTGTGGTGTAAACAAATTGACGCTTAGACAACTTAATAACACAT
TGCGGACGTTTTTAATGTACTGGGGTGGATGCAGTGGGCCCCACTCTGTGAAGACAAGCAAGAATTCAAG
CTTGGAGGTCAACATGGTGGAGCACGACACTCTGGTCTACTCCAAAAATGTCAAAGATACAGTCTCAGAA
GATCAAAGGGCTATTGAGACTTTTCAACAAAGGATAATTTCGGGAAACCTCCTCGGATTCCATTGCCCAG
CTATCTGTCACTTCATCGAAAGGACAGTAGAAAAGGAAGGTGGCTCCTACAAATGCCATCATTGCGATAA
AGGAAAGGCTATCATTCAAGATCTCTCTGCCGACAGTGGTCCCAAAGATGGACCCCCACCCACGAGGAGC
ATCGTGGAAAAAGAAGAGGTTCCAACCACGTCTACAAAGCAAGTGGATTGATGTGACATCTCCACTGACG
TAAGGGATGACGCACAATCCCACTATCCTTCGCAAGACCCTTCCTCTATATAAGGAAGTTCATTTCATTT
GGAGAGGACACGCTCGAGTATAAGAGCTCATTTTTACAACAATTACCAACAACAACAAACAACAAACAAC
ATTACAATTACATTTACAATTATCGATACAATGTGCTCAAACACAAATGCCCAGTTGGCCAATTTGTCTG
AACAAGTAAAGGGGAAGGTCACTGAATTTGATTTCAAGGAGTACATGCGTTCCAAGGCAATGTCAGTGAA
TGAGGCACTGGACAGGGCTGTCCCACTTCGTTATCCTGAAAAAATACATGAAGCTATGAGGTATTCTCTT
CTAGCAGGAGGGAAGCGAGTTCGTCCTATTCTGTGCATTGCAGCATGTGAGCTTGTGGGAGGGAGCGAGG
AGCTCGCCATGCCAACTGCCTGTGCAATGGAAATTATCCACACAATGTCTTTGATTCATGATGACTTGCC
TCCCATGGACAATGATGATTTACGCCGAGGTAAGCCTACAAACCACAAGGTGTTCGGTGAAGGCACTGCT
GTTCTTGCGGGGGATGCACTTCTTTCATTTGCATTTGAGCACATTGCAGTGTCCACAAGCAAGACTGTGG
AGTCTGATAGGGTTTTGAGGGTGGTATCTGAATTGGGTAGAGCAATAGGCTCGGAAGGGGTTGCAGGTGG
GCAGGTTGCTGATATTACCAGTCAGGGGAATCCTTCTGTTGGCCTTGAGACTCTGGAATGGATTCACATT
CACAAGACTGCAGTGCTCTTGGAGTGCTCCGTTGCTAGTGGGGCGATCATCGGTGGTGCTTCTGATGATG
AGATTGAGAGAGTTCGAAAGTATGCCCGTTGCGTGGGGCTTCTGTTTCAGGTTGTGGATGACATTCTCGA
TGTCACGAAATCATCAGAAGAATTGGGTAAGACTGCAGCAAAGGATTTGCTTAGTGATAAGGCCACTTAT
CCCAAGCTCATGGGTTTGGAGAAAGCAAAGGAGTTTGCTGATGAATTGTTGGGCAAAGCTAAGGAGGAGT
TATCTTTCTTCAACCCAACTAAGGCTGCACCTCTGTTGGGTCTTGCAGATTACATTGCACAAAGACAGAA
CTGAGCTTCTCTAGCTAGAGTCGATCGACAAGCTCGAGTTTCTCCATAATAATGTGTGAGTAGTTCCCAG
ATAAGGGAATTAGGGTTCCTATAGGGTTTCGCTCATGTGTTGAGCATATAAGAAACCCTTAGTATGTATT
TGTATTTGTAAAATACTTCTATCAATAAAATTTCTAATTCCTAAAACCAAAATCCAGTACTAAAATCCAG
ATCGCTACTATTGTCTTCTGCACGAAGTGGTTTAAACTATCAGTGTTTGACAGGATATATTGGCGGGTAA
ACCTAAGAGAAAAGAGCGTTTATTAGAATAATCGGATATTTAAAAGGGCGTGAAAAGGTTTATCCGTTCG
TCCATTTGTATGTGCATGCCAACCACAGGGTTCCCCAGATCAGGCGCTGGCTGCTGAACCCCCAGCCGGA
ACTGACCCCACAAGGCCCTAGCGTTTGCAATGCACCAGGTCATCATTGACCCAGGCGTGTTCCACCAGGC
CGCTGCCTCGCAACTCTTCGCAGGCTTCGCCGACCTGCTCGCGCCACTTCTTCACGCGGGTGGAATCCGA
TCCGCACATGAGGCGGAAGGTTTCCAGCTTGAGCGGGTACGGCTCCCGGTGCGAGCTGAAATAGTCGAAC
ATCCGTCGGGCCGTCGGCGACAGCTTGCGGTACTTCTCCCATATGAATTTCGTGTAGTGGTCGCCAGCAA
ACAGCACGACGATTTCCTCGTCGATCAGGACCTGGCAACGGGACGTTTTCTTGCCACGGTCCAGGACGCG
GAAGCGGTGCAGCAGCGACACCGATTCCAGGTGCCCAACGCGGTCGGACGTGAAGCCCATCGCCGTCGCC
TGTAGGCGCGACAGGCATTCCTCGGCCTTCGTGTAATACCGGCCATTGATCGACCAGCCCAGGTCCTGGC
AAAGCTCGTAGAACGTGAAGGTGATCGGCTCGCCGATAGGGGTGCGCTTCGCGTACTCCAACACCTGCTG
CCACACCAGTTCGTCATCGTCGGCCCGCAGCTCGACGCCGGTGTAGGTGATCTTCACGTCCTTGTTGACG
TGGAAAATGACCTTGTTTTGCAGCGCCTCGCGCGGGATTTTCTTGTTGCGCGTGGTGAACAGGGCAGAGC
GGGCCGTGTCGTTTGGCATCGCTCGCATCGTGTCCGGCCACGGCGCAATATCGAACAAGGAAAGCTGCAT
TTCCTTGATCTGCTGCTTCGTGTGTTTCAGCAACGCGGCCTGCTTGGCCTCGCTGACCTGTTTTGCCAGG
TCCTCGCCGGCGGTTTTTCGCTTCTTGGTCGTCATAGTTCCTCGCGTGTCGATGGTCATCGACTTCGCCA
AACCTGCCGCCTCCTGTTCAAGACGACGCGAACGCTCCACGGCGGCCGATGGCGCGGGCAGGGCAGGGGG
AGCCAGTTGCACGCTGTCGCGCTCGATCTTGGCCGTAGCTTGCTGGACCATCGAGCCGACGGACTGGAAG
GTTTCGCGGGGCGCACGCATGACGGTGCGGCTTGCGATGGTTTCGGCATCCTCGGCGGAAAACCCCGCGT
CGATCAGTTCTTGCCTGTATGCCTTCCGGTCAAACGTCCGATTCATTCACCCTCCTTGCGGGATTGCCCC
GACTCACGCCGGGGCAATGTGCCCTTATTCCTGATTTGACCCGCCTGGTGCCTTGGTGTCCAGATAATCC
ACCTTATCGGCAATGAAGTCGGTCCCGTAGACCGTCTGGCCGTCCTTCTCGTACTTGGTATTCCGAATCT
TGCCCTGCACGAATACCAGCGACCCCTTGCCCAAATACTTGCCGTGGGCCTCGGCCTGAGAGCCAAAACA
CTTGATGCGGAAGAAGTCGGTGCGCTCCTGCTTGTCGCCGGCATCGTTGCGCCACATCTAGGATCTGCCA
GGAACCGTAAAAAGGCCGCGTTGCTGGCGTTTTTCCATAGGCTCCGCCCCCCTGACGAGCATCACAAAAA
TCGACGCTCAAGTCAGAGGTGGCGAAACCCGACAGGACTATAAAGATACCAGGCGTTTCCCCCTGGAAGC
TCCCTCGTGCGCTCTCCTGTTCCGACCCTGCCGCTTACCGGATACCTGTCCGCCTTTCTCCCTTCGGGAA
GCGTGGCGCTTTCTCATAGCTCACGCTGTAGGTATCTCAGTTCGGTGTAGGTCGTTCGCTCCAAGCTGGG
CTGTGTGCACGAACCCCCCGTTCAGCCCGACCGCTGCGCCTTATCCGGTAACTATCGTCTTGAGTCCAAC
CCGGTAAGACACGACTTATCGCCACTGGCAGCAGCCACTGGTAACAGGATTAGCAGAGCGAGGTATGTAG
GCGGTGCTACAGAGTTCTTGAAGTGGTGGCCTAACTACGGCTACACTAGAAGAACAGTATTTGGTATCTG
CGCTCTGCTGAAGCCAGTTACCTTCGGAAAAAGAGTTGGTAGCTCTTGATCCGGCAAACAAACCACCGCT
GGTAGCGGTGGTTTTTTTGTTTGCAAGCAGCAGATTACGCGCAGAAAAAAAGGATCTCAAGAAGATCCTT
TGATCTTTTCTACGGGGTCTGACGCTCAGTGGAACGAAAACTCACGTTAAGGGATTTTGGTCATGAGATT
ATCAAAAAGGATCTTCACCTAGATCCTTTTAAATTAAAAATGAAGTTTTAAATCAATCTAAAGTATATAT
GAGTAAACTTGGTCTGACAGTTACCAATGCTTAATCAGTGAGGCACCTATCTCAGCGATCTGTCTATTTC
GTTCATCCATAGTTGCCTGACTCCCCGTCGTGTAGATAACTACGATACGGGAGGGCTTACCATCTGGCCC
CAGTGCTGCAATGATACCGCGAGAACCACGCTCACCGGCTCCAGATTTATCAGCAATAAACCAGCCAGCC
GGAAGGGCCGAGCGCAGAAGTGGTCCTGCAACTTTATCCGCCTCCATCCAGTCTATTAATTGTTGCCGGG
AAGCTAGAGTAAGTAGTTCGCCAGTTAATAGTTTGCGCAACGTTGTTGCCATTGCTACAGGCATCGTGGT
GTCACGCTCGTCGTTTGGTATGGCTTCATTCAGCTCCGGTTCCCAACGATCAAGGCGAGTTACATGATCC
CCCATGTTGTGCAAAAAAGCGGTTAGCTCCTTCGGTCCTCCGATCGTTGTCAGAAGTAAGTTGGCCGCAG
TGTTATCACTCATGGTTATGGCAGCACTGCATAATTCTCTTACTGTCATGCCATCCGTAAGATGCTTTTC
TGTGACTGGTGAGTACTCAACCAAGTCATTCTGAGAATAGTGTATGCGGCGACCGAGTTGCTCTTGCCCG
GCGTCAATACGGGATAATACCGCGCCACATAGCAGAACTTTAAAAGTGCTCATCATTGGAAAACGTTCTT
CGGGGCGAAAACTCTCAAGGATCTTACCGCTGTTGAGATCCAGTTCGATGTAACCCACTCGTGCACCCAA
CTGATCTTCAGCATCTTTTACTTTCACCAGCGTTTCTGGGTGAGCAAAAACAGGAAGGCAAAATGCCGCA
AAAAAGGGAATAAGGGCGACACGGAAATGTTGAATACTCATACTCTTCCTTTTTCAATATTATTGAAGCA
TTTATCAAGGTTATTGTCTCATGAGCGGATACATATTTGAATGTATTTAGAAAAATAAACAAATAGGGGT
TCCGCGCACGAATTGGCCAGCGCTGCCATTTTTGGGGTGAGGCCGTTCGCGGCCGAGGGGCGCAGCCCCT
GGGGGGATGGGAGGCCCGCGTTAGCGGGCCGGGAGGGTTCGAGAAGGGGGGGCACCCCCCTTCGGCGTGC
GCGGTCACGCGCACAGGGCGCAGCCCTGGTTAAAAACAAGGTTTATAAATATTGGTTTAAAAGCAGGTTA
AAAGACAGGTTAGCGGTGGCCGAAAAACGGGCGGAAACCCTTGCAAATGCTGGATTTTCTGCCTGTGGAC
AGCCCCTCAAATGTCAATAGGTGCGCCCCTCATCTGTCAGCACTCTGCCCCTCAAGTGTCAAGGATCGCG
CCCCTCATCTGTCAGTAGTCGCGCCCCTCAAGTGTCAATACCGCAGGGCACTTATCCCCAGGCTTGTCCA
CATCATCTGTGGGAAACTCGCGTAAAATCAGGCGTTTTCGCCGATTTGCGAGGCTGGCCAGCTCCACGTC
GCCGGCCGAAATCGAGCCTGCCCCTCATCTGTCAACGCCGCGCCGGGTGAGTCGGCCCCTCAAGTGTCAA
CGTCCGCCCCTCATCTGTCAGTGAGGGCCAAGTTTTCCGCGAGGTATCCACAACGCCGGCGGCCGCGGTG
TCTCGCACACGGCTTCGACGGCGTTTCTGGC
Features (pLannotate 1.2.2; 13 found; start..end, strand, type, name):
    155..179     +  misc_feature   LB T-DNA repeat: left border repeat from nopaline C58 T-DNA
    365..710     +  promoter       CaMV 35S promoter: strong constitutive promoter from cauliflower mosaic virus
    662..708     +  promoter       minimal CaMV 35S promoter: minimal 35S promoter from cauliflower mosaic virus
    739..792     +  misc_feature   TMV Ω: translational enhancer from the tobacco mosaic virus 5'-leader sequence (Gallie et al., 1988)
    867..1751    +  CDS            GGPS1 (fragment): GGPPS_SINAL - Also known as GGPS. Experimental evidence at protein level: Swiss-Prot protein existence level 1. Catalyzes the trans-addition of the three molecules of IPP onto DMAPP to form geranylgeranyl pyrophosphate. From Sinapis alba (White mustard) (Brassica hirta).
   1789..1963    +  polyA_signal   CaMV poly(A) signal: cauliflower mosaic virus polyadenylation signal
   2008..2032    +  misc_feature   RB T-DNA repeat: right border repeat from nopaline C58 T-DNA
   2144..2164    -  CDS            TetR (fragment): tetracycline resistance regulatory protein; tetR
   2191..3336    -  CDS            trfA: TRFA_ECOLX - Experimental evidence at protein level: Swiss-Prot protein existence level 1. Also involved in plasmid copy number control, promoting intermolecular coupling of protein bound iterons at oriV, which inhibits replication initiation. From Escherichia coli.
   3672..4260    -  rep_origin     ori: high-copy-number ColE1/pMB1/pBR322/pUC origin of replication
   4431..5291    -  CDS            AmpR: β-lactamase; bla; confers resistance to ampicillin, carbenicillin, and related antibiotics
   5292..5396    -  promoter       AmpR promoter: bla
   5483..63      -  rep_origin     oriV (across the origin): incP origin of replication
