[The description below was written by a language model from this plasmid's Addgene catalogue record and pLannotate feature annotations shown in this document.]
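Description:
pEPQD1CB0108 is a MoClo (Golden Gate modular cloning) Level 1, position 2 transcriptional unit assembled in the pICH47742 acceptor backbone, a binary T-DNA vector of about 6 kb intended for Agrobacterium-mediated transient expression in plants. The backbone carries two replication systems: a high-copy ColE1/pUC-type origin for propagation in E. coli, and the broad-host-range IncP oriV together with its initiator gene trfA, which allows maintenance in Agrobacterium. Selection in bacteria is by ampicillin/carbenicillin resistance from the β-lactamase gene under its own promoter. A very short TetR fragment is also annotated and appears to be a backbone remnant rather than a functional element.

The payload lies between the nopaline-type left and right T-DNA border repeats, which define the segment transferred into plant cells. It consists of a short form of the cauliflower mosaic virus 35S promoter, the tobacco mosaic virus Ω 5′ leader acting as a translational enhancer, the coding sequence for geranyl pyrophosphate synthase PaGPPS1 from Picea abies (Norway spruce), and the CaMV 35S terminator/polyadenylation signal. The automated annotation labels the coding region as a fragment of a Sinapis alba geranylgeranyl pyrophosphate synthase. This most likely reflects homology among related prenyltransferases, not a different insert, and the catalogue entry identifies the gene as PaGPPS1. No epitope tag or plant selectable marker is annotated.

The construct provides strong constitutive expression of an enzyme that supplies geranyl pyrophosphate, the precursor of monoterpenes. It was used in work reconstituting monoterpene indole alkaloid biosynthesis in Nicotiana benthamiana. As a position 2 Level 1 module, it can be infiltrated directly or combined with units from other positions into Level 2 multigene assemblies.
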