Addgene plasmid #177041: pEPQD1CB0108
Purpose: MoClo Level 1, position 2, transcriptional unit for transient expression of geranyl pyrophosphate synthase (PaGPPS1) from Picea abies driven by 35S promoter
Depositing lab: Nicola Patron. Depositing organization: Earlham Institute. Publication: Reconstitution of monoterpene indole alkaloid biosynthesis in genome engineered Nicotiana benthamiana. Dudley QM, Jo S, Guerrero DAS, Chhetry M, Smedley MA, Harwood WA, Sherden NH, O'Connor SE, Caputi L, Patron NJ. Commun Biol. 2022 Sep 10;5(1):949. doi: 10.1038/s42003-022-03904-w. PubMed 36088516.
Backbone
  Vector backbone: pICH47742
  Vector type: Synthetic Biology
Growth in bacteria
  Bacterial resistance: Ampicillin, 100 μg/mL
  Growth temperature: 37°C
  Growth strain: DH5alpha
  Copy number: High Copy
Gene/Insert
  Gene/Insert name: geranyl pyrophosphate synthase (PaGPPS1) from Picea abies (alt name: P2_35SshortTMV-PaGPPS1-35Sterm)
  Species: Other
  Cloning method: Restriction Enzyme; 5′ cloning site Unknown (unknown if destroyed); 3′ cloning site Unknown (unknown if destroyed)
  Sequencing primers: 5′ CTGGTGGCAGGATATATTGTGGTG; 3′ GAACCCTGTGGTTGGCATGCACATAC
Terms and licenses: Academic/Nonprofit Terms; Industry Terms: Not Available to Industry
How to cite: pEPQD1CB0108 was a gift from Nicola Patron (Addgene plasmid # 177041 ; http://n2t.net/addgene:177041 ; RRID:Addgene_177041)
